>Addgene plasmid #225797 | pGLU_117 | addgene full sequence | sequence record 446915 | Addgene NGS Result
GTATCGCAGGTCTCATCATGCCGCTCCTCCATCCCGTCCAATGGTTTCTGCCTTTATGATACCACAATTG
ACGCCATGATTCGGACAAAAAAAGAAAAAAGGGCGGTTTTCCTGCGGACAGGTTGCCCGCGGAAAACTGC
CTCTCGCGTTTGGTTGGCTTCCTTTGGCGGAAAGCGGCATAAAACTGTCTCTTATACACATCTGGGTCAC
GCGTAGGACGCGTCGAGTAGGGTATAACTCAACACGCCCAAGGCGTATGAGACCGTCAGACACGATCGAG
CATGCTAGTCGATATCGAGAAGGCTAGGTGGAGGCTCAGTGATGATAAGTCTGCGATGGTGGATGCATGT
GTCATGGTCATAGCTGTTTCCTGTGTGAAATTGTTATCCGCTCAGAGGGCACAATCCTATTCCGCGCTAT
CCGACAATCTCCAAGACATTAGGTGGAGTTCAGTTCGGCGTATGGCATATGTCGCTGGAAAGAACATGTG
AGCAAAAGGCCAGCAAAAGGCCAGGAACCGTAAAAAGGCCGCGTTGCTGGCGTTTTTCCATAGGCTCCGC
CCCCCTGACGAGCATCACAAAAATCGACGCTCAAGTCAGAGGTGGCGAAACCCGACAGGACTATAAAGAT
ACCAGGCGTTTCCCCCTGGAAGCTCCCTCGTGCGCTCTCCTGTTCCGACCCTGCCGCTTACCGGATACCT
GTCCGCCTTTCTCCCTTCGGGAAGCGTGGCGCTTTCTCATAGCTCACGCTGTAGGTATCTCAGTTCGGTG
TAGGTCGTTCGCTCCAAGCTGGGCTGTGTGCACGAACCCCCCGTTCAGCCCGACCGCTGCGCCTTATCCG
GTAACTATCGTCTTGAGTCCAACCCGGTAAGACACGACTTATCGCCACTGGCAGCAGCCACTGGTAACAG
GATTAGCAGAGCGAGGTATGTAGGCGGTGCTACAGAGTTCTTGAAGTGGTGGCCTAACTACGGCTACACT
AGAAGAACAGTATTTGGTATCTGCGCTCTGCTGAAGCCAGTTACCTTCGGAAAAAGAGTTGGTAGCTCTT
GATCCGGCAAACAAACCACCGCTGGTAGCGGTGGTTTTTTTGTTTGCAAGCAGCAGATTACGCGCAGAAA
AAAAGGATCTCAAGAAGATCCTTTGATCTTTTCTACGGGGTCTGACGCTCTATTCAACAAAGCCGCCGTC
CCGTCAAGTCAGCGTAAATGGGTAGGGGGCTTCAAATCGTCCCCCCATACGATATAAGTTGTTACTAGTG
CTTGGATTCTCACCAATAAAAAACGCCCGGCGGCAACCGAGCGTTCTGAACAAATCCAGATGGAGTTCTG
AGGTCATTACTGGATCTATCAACAGGAGTCCAAGCGAGCTCGATATCAAATTACGCCCCGCCCTGCCACT
CATCGCAGTACTGTTGTAATTCATTAAGCATTCTGCCGACATGGAAGCCATCACAAACGGCATGATGAAC
CTGAATCGCCAGCGGCATCAGCACCTTGTCGCCTTGCGTATAATATTTGCCCATGGTGAAAACGGGGGCG
AAGAAGTTGTCCATATTGGCCACGTTTAAATCAAAACTGGTGAAACTCACCCAGGGATTGGCTGAGACGA
AAAACATATTCTCAATAAACCCTTTAGGGAAATAGGCCAGGTTTTCACCGTAACACGCCACATCTTGCGA
ATATATGTGTAGAAACTGCCGGAAATCGTCGTGGTATTCACTCCAGAGCGATGAAAACGTTTCAGTTTGC
TCATGGAAAACGGTGTAACAAGGGTGAACACTATCCCATATCACCAGCTCACCGTCTTTCATTGCCATAC
GAAATTCCGGATGAGCATTCATCAGGCGGGCAAGAATGTGAATAAAGGCCGGATAAAACTTGTGCTTATT
TTTCTTTACGGTCTTTAAAAAGGCCGTAATATCCAGCTGAACGGTCTGGTTATAGGTACATTGAGCAACT
GACTGAAATGCCTCAAAATGTTCTTTACGATGCCATTGGGATATATCAACGGTGGTATATCCAGTGATTT
TTTTCTCCATTTTAGCTTCCTTAGCTCCTGAAAATCTCGATAACTCAAAAAATACGCCCGGTAGTGATCT
TATTTCATTATGGTGAAAGTTGGAACCTCTTACGTGCCGATCAACGTCTCATTGATACCTGAAACAAAAC
CCATCGTACGGCCAAGGAAGTCTCCAATAACTGTGATCCACCACAAGCGCCAGGGTTTTCCCAGTCACGA
CGTTGTAAAACGACGGCCAGTCATGCATAATCCGCACGCATCTGGAATAAGGAAGTGCCATTCCGCCTGA
CCT
Features (pLannotate 1.2.2; 7 found; start..end, strand, type, name):
    185..203     +  misc_feature   Tn5 ME: hyperactive mosaic end for Tn5 transposase recognition (Reznikoff et al., 2004)
    379..394     -  protein_bind   lac operator (fragment): The lac repressor binds to the lac operator to inhibit transcription in E. coli. This inhibition can be relieved by adding lactose or isopropyl-β-D-thiogalactopyranoside (IPTG). lac repressor encoded by lacI
    545..1133    -  rep_origin     ori: high-copy-number ColE1/pMB1/pBR322/pUC origin of replication
   1266..1360    -  terminator     lambda t0 terminator: transcription terminator from phage lambda
   1384..2040    -  CDS            cat: CAT_ECOLX - Experimental evidence at protein level: Swiss-Prot protein existence level 1. This enzyme is an effector of chloramphenicol resistance in bacteria. From Escherichia coli. This protein is used as a marker in many commonly used cloning vectors, such as pACYC184.
   2041..2143    -  promoter       cat promoter: promoter of the E. coli cat gene encoding chloramphenicol acetyltransferase
   2218..2261    -  CDS            lacZα (fragment): LacZα fragment of β-galactosidase; lacZ fragment
