[The description below was written by a language model from this plasmid's Addgene catalogue record and pLannotate feature annotations shown in this document.]
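Description:
pGLU_117 is a small (about 2.3 kb) synthetic-biology plasmid deposited as one member of a library, recorded as "RS421 library variant 13401", from work on a scalable transposon mutagenesis system for non-model bacteria. No named backbone is given. It is maintained in E. coli at high copy from a ColE1/pUC-type origin of replication and selected with chloramphenicol. Resistance comes from a chloramphenicol acetyltransferase (cat) gene driven by its native cat promoter and followed by the phage lambda t0 terminator, which limits read-through from the marker into the rest of the plasmid.

The insert is listed as "13401_[Tn5]", with Geobacillus kaustophilus HTA426 given as the source species, but the record does not state what the variant sequence is or does, and the automated annotation assigns no named feature to it. The one transposon-related element detected is a single Tn5 mosaic end, the 19 bp hyperactive recognition sequence bound by Tn5 transposase. Only one such end is annotated, and no transposase gene or complete transposon cargo appears in the feature table. The plasmid therefore seems to carry a library part associated with a Tn5 end rather than a self-contained transposition system, although the record does not confirm this. Short fragments of a lac operator and of lacZα are also annotated; these are most likely remnants of a cloning-vector lineage rather than functional elements. The most the record supports is use as a defined variant in a parts library for building or testing Tn5-based mutagenesis constructs across diverse bacterial hosts.
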