Addgene plasmid #225797: pGLU_117
Purpose: RS421 library variant 13401
Depositing lab: Nili Ostrov. Depositing organization: Cultivarium, Convergent Research. Publication: A scalable transposon mutagenesis system for non-model bacteria. Gilbert C, Leung J, Crits-Christoph A, Kang SC, Esmurria A, Fenn K, Brumwell SL, Martin-Moldes Z, Mendler K, Barnum TP, Nguyen M-A, Lee HH, Ostrov N. bioRxiv 2025.12.22.696024 10.64898/2025.12.22.696024.
Backbone
  Vector backbone: N/A
  Vector type: Synthetic Biology
Growth in bacteria
  Bacterial resistance: Chloramphenicol, 25 μg/mL
  Growth temperature: 37°C
  Growth strain: DH5alpha
  Copy number: High Copy
Gene/Insert
  Gene/Insert name: 13401_[Tn5]
  Species: Geobacillus kaustophilus HTA426
  Mutation: N/A
  Cloning method: Other
Terms and licenses: Academic/Nonprofit Terms; Industry Terms: Not Available to Industry
How to cite: pGLU_117 was a gift from Nili Ostrov (Addgene plasmid # 225797 ; http://n2t.net/addgene:225797 ; RRID:Addgene_225797)
